Addgene plasmid #12018: pAG191 MDFIC 3'UTR
Depositing lab: David Bartel. Depositing organization: Whitehead Institute for Biomedical Research. Publication: The widespread impact of mammalian MicroRNAs on mRNA repression and evolution. Farh KK, Grimson A, Jan C, Lewis BP, Johnston WK, Lim LP, Burge CB, Bartel DP. Science. 2005 Dec 16. 310(5755):1817-21. 10.1126/science.1121158 PubMed 16308420.
Backbone
  Vector backbone: pIS2
  Backbone manufacturer: pIS2 derived from pRL-SV40 (Promega)
  Backbone size w/o insert (bp): 3700
  Vector type: Mammalian Expression, Luciferase
Growth in bacteria
  Bacterial resistance: Ampicillin, 100 μg/mL
  Growth temperature: 37°C
  Growth strain: DH5alpha
  Copy number: High Copy
Gene/Insert
  Gene/Insert name: N22 3'UTR (alt name: MDFIC)
  Species: H. sapiens (human)
  Insert size (bp): 390
  GenBank ID: NM_199072
  Entrez Gene: MDFIC (a.k.a. HIC, LMPHM12, MDFIC1)
  Cloning method: Restriction Enzyme; 5′ cloning site SacI (not destroyed); 3′ cloning site SpeI (not destroyed)
  Sequencing primers: 5′ EBV rev primer (GTGGTTTGTCCAAACTCATC)
Terms and licenses: Academic/Nonprofit Terms; Industry Terms: Not Available to Industry
Depositor comments: MDFIC 3'UTR in renilla luciferase reporter plasmid.
How to cite: pAG191 MDFIC 3'UTR was a gift from David Bartel (Addgene plasmid # 12018 ; http://n2t.net/addgene:12018 ; RRID:Addgene_12018)
