[The description below was written by a language model from this plasmid's Addgene catalogue record and pLannotate feature annotations shown in this document.]
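Description:
pAG191 MDFIC 3'UTR is a mammalian Renilla luciferase reporter plasmid built on pIS2, a derivative of the commercial pRL-SV40 vector. It is maintained in E. coli through a high-copy ColE1/pUC-type origin and selected with ampicillin via the β-lactamase gene and its native promoter. The depositor's full sequence is 4,112 nt, consistent with a backbone of about 3.7 kb plus the recorded 390 bp insert.

The reporter unit is driven by the SV40 enhancer and early promoter, followed by a chimeric β-globin/immunoglobulin heavy chain intron that promotes efficient splicing and expression of the transcript. A T7 promoter sits just upstream of the Renilla luciferase (Rluc) coding sequence and would permit in vitro transcription. Downstream of Rluc, a fragment of the human MDFIC 3' untranslated region (also listed as N22 3'UTR) was cloned between SacI and SpeI sites, both of which are retained. The automated annotation does not label this insert, but an unannotated gap between the end of Rluc and the SV40 polyadenylation signal corresponds to its expected position. The poly(A) signal and an adjacent short large T antigen fragment are annotated on the minus strand; the latter is simply residual SV40 sequence carried with the terminator region.

Because the MDFIC 3'UTR becomes part of the luciferase mRNA, any post-transcriptional regulation acting through that UTR is read out as a change in Renilla activity after transfection into mammalian cells. The associated publication concerns microRNA-mediated mRNA repression, so the construct is suited to testing whether microRNAs repress expression through sites in this UTR. The record does not state which microRNA is involved or which control reporter was used for normalisation.
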