Features (pLannotate 1.2.2; 9 found; start..end, strand, type, name):
     62..419     +  promoter       SV40 promoter: SV40 enhancer and early promoter
    489..621     +  intron         chimeric intron: chimera between introns from human β-globin and immunoglobulin heavy chain genes
    666..684     +  promoter       T7 promoter: promoter for bacteriophage T7 RNA polymerase
    694..1629    +  CDS            Rluc: luciferase from the anthozoan coelenterate Renilla reniformis (sea pansy)
   2067..2188    -  polyA_signal   SV40 poly(A) signal: SV40 polyadenylation signal
   2211..2279    -  CDS            large T antigen (fragment): large T antigen from SV40 (simian virus 40)
   2321..2425    +  promoter       AmpR promoter: bla
   2426..3286    +  CDS            AmpR: β-lactamase; bla; confers resistance to ampicillin, carbenicillin, and related antibiotics
   3457..4045    +  rep_origin     ori: high-copy-number ColE1/pMB1/pBR322/pUC origin of replication
>Addgene plasmid #12018 | pAG191 MDFIC 3'UTR | depositor full sequence | sequence record 7176 | Author sequence
AGATCTGCGCAGCACCATGGCCTGAAATAACCTCTGAAAGAGGAACTTGGTTAGGTACCTTCTGAGGCGG
AAAGAACCAGCTGTGGAATGTGTGTCAGTTAGGGTGTGGAAAGTCCCCAGGCTCCCCAGCAGGCAGAAGT
ATGCAAAGCATGCATCTCAATTAGTCAGCAACCAGGTGTGGAAAGTCCCCAGGCTCCCCAGCAGGCAGAA
GTATGCAAAGCATGCATCTCAATTAGTCAGCAACCATAGTCCCGCCCCTAACTCCGCCCATCCCGCCCCT
AACTCCGCCCAGTTCCGCCCATTCTCCGCCCCATGGCTGACTAATTTTTTTTATTTATGCAGAGGCCGAG
GCCGCCTCGGCCTCTGAGCTATTCCAGAAGTAGTGAGGAGGCTTTTTTGGAGGCCTAGGCTTTTGCAAAA
AGCTTGATTCTTCTGACACAACAGTCTCGAACTTAAGCTGCAGAAGTTGGTCGTGAGGCACTGGGCAGGT
AAGTATCAAGGTTACAAGACAGGTTTAAGGAGACCAATAGAAACTGGGCTTGTCGAGACAGAGAAGACTC
TTGCGTTTCTGATAGGCACCTATTGGTCTTACTGACATCCACTTTGCCTTTCTCTCCACAGGTGTCCACT
CCCAGTTCAATTACAGCTCTTAAGGCTAGAGTACTTAATACGACTCACTATAGGCTAGCCACCATGACTT
CGAAAGTTTATGATCCAGAACAAAGGAAACGGATGATAACTGGTCCGCAGTGGTGGGCCAGATGTAAACA
AATGAATGTTCTTGATTCATTTATTAATTATTATGATTCAGAAAAACATGCAGAAAATGCTGTTATTTTT
TTACATGGTAACGCGGCCTCTTCTTATTTATGGCGACATGTTGTGCCACATATTGAGCCAGTAGCGCGGT
GTATTATACCAGACCTTATTGGTATGGGCAAATCAGGCAAATCTGGTAATGGTTCTTATAGGTTACTTGA
TCATTACAAATATCTTACTGCATGGTTTGAACTTCTTAATTTACCAAAGAAGATCATTTTTGTCGGCCAT
GATTGGGGTGCTTGTTTGGCATTTCATTATAGCTATGAGCATCAAGATAAGATCAAAGCAATAGTTCACG
CTGAAAGTGTAGTAGATGTGATTGAATCATGGGATGAATGGCCTGATATTGAAGAAGATATTGCGTTGAT
CAAATCTGAAGAAGGAGAAAAAATGGTTTTGGAGAATAACTTCTTCGTGGAAACCATGTTGCCATCAAAA
ATCATGAGAAAGTTAGAACCAGAAGAATTTGCAGCATATCTTGAACCATTCAAAGAGAAAGGTGAAGTTC
GTCGTCCAACATTATCATGGCCTCGTGAAATCCCGTTAGTAAAAGGTGGTAAACCTGACGTTGTACAAAT
TGTTAGGAATTATAATGCTTATCTACGTGCAAGTGATGATTTACCAAAAATGTTTATTGAATCGGACCCA
GGATTCTTTTCCAATGCTATTGTTGAAGGTGCCAAGAAGTTTCCTAATACTGAATTTGTCAAAGTAAAAG
GTCTTCATTTTTCGCAAGAAGATGCACCTGATGAAATGGGAAAATATATCAAATCGTTCGTTGAGCGAGT
TCTCAAAAATGAACAATAATTCTAGGAGCTCTGTGTGGACTCTCTTCCTCAGACTGTGGGGACAGATACA
ATTCCACTCCTGTCCACAGGAACATGAGATTTAGCAGACTAAGGAGATCTGTAAAGAATGAACCATACCA
CAAGGCATACTGAAGTGAGGATTATAAGAGAAATAAACTCAAAATGCTGTTGGAATATGCAGAGAATTGC
TACCAGAATATTCAGTAAGGTTTCAGGGAGAATGTGGCATTTGAGGACTCTCTTAGAATGAGTGATTCAC
CTGCTATTTAAATGAATTATTTAGATTTTTGACAAAGATTTAGGTGGACACCCTAAACTGTGTGTGCCTT
TAACCAGTTAAAAGAACAGTGCCTTCAGCATACTTTTTTATTAGTTGTAGGAATACAGCTTTTTGAAAAA
CTAGTGTTCTAGAGCGGCCGCTTCGAGCAGACATGATAAGATACATTGATGAGTTTGGACAAACCACAAC
TAGAATGCAGTGAAAAAAATGCTTTATTTGTGAAATTTGTGATGCTATTGCTTTATTTGTAACCATTATA
AGCTGCAATAAACAAGTTAACAACAACAATTGCATTCATTTTATGTTTCAGGTTCAGGGGGAGGTGTGGG
AGGTTTTTTAAAGCAAGTAAAACCTCTACAAATGTGGTAAAATCGATAAGGATCCAGGTGGCACTTTTCG
GGGAAATGTGCGCGGAACCCCTATTTGTTTATTTTTCTAAATACATTCAAATATGTATCCGCTCATGAGA
CAATAACCCTGATAAATGCTTCAATAATATTGAAAAAGGAAGAGTATGAGTATTCAACATTTCCGTGTCG
CCCTTATTCCCTTTTTTGCGGCATTTTGCCTTCCTGTTTTTGCTCACCCAGAAACGCTGGTGAAAGTAAA
AGATGCTGAAGATCAGTTGGGTGCACGAGTGGGTTACATCGAACTGGATCTCAACAGCGGTAAGATCCTT
GAGAGTTTTCGCCCCGAAGAACGTTTTCCAATGATGAGCACTTTTAAAGTTCTGCTATGTGGCGCGGTAT
TATCCCGTATTGACGCCGGGCAAGAGCAACTCGGTCGCCGCATACACTATTCTCAGAATGACTTGGTTGA
GTACTCACCAGTCACAGAAAAGCATCTTACGGATGGCATGACAGTAAGAGAATTATGCAGTGCTGCCATA
ACCATGAGTGATAACACTGCGGCCAACTTACTTCTGACAACGATCGGAGGACCGAAGGAGCTAACCGCTT
TTTTGCACAACATGGGGGATCATGTAACTCGCCTTGATCGTTGGGAACCGGAGCTGAATGAAGCCATACC
AAACGACGAGCGTGACACCACGATGCCTGTAGCAATGGCAACAACGTTGCGCAAACTATTAACTGGCGAA
CTACTTACTCTAGCTTCCCGGCAACAATTAATAGACTGGATGGAGGCGGATAAAGTTGCAGGACCACTTC
TGCGCTCGGCCCTTCCGGCTGGCTGGTTTATTGCTGATAAATCTGGAGCCGGTGAGCGTGGGTCTCGCGG
TATCATTGCAGCACTGGGGCCAGATGGTAAGCCCTCCCGTATCGTAGTTATCTACACGACGGGGAGTCAG
GCAACTATGGATGAACGAAATAGACAGATCGCTGAGATAGGTGCCTCACTGATTAAGCATTGGTAACTGT
CAGACCAAGTTTACTCATATATACTTTAGATTGATTTAAAACTTCATTTTTAATTTAAAAGGATCTAGGT
GAAGATCCTTTTTGATAATCTCATGACCAAAATCCCTTAACGTGAGTTTTCGTTCCACTGAGCGTCAGAC
CCCGTAGAAAAGATCAAAGGATCTTCTTGAGATCCTTTTTTTCTGCGCGTAATCTGCTGCTTGCAAACAA
AAAAACCACCGCTACCAGCGGTGGTTTGTTTGCCGGATCAAGAGCTACCAACTCTTTTTCCGAAGGTAAC
TGGCTTCAGCAGAGCGCAGATACCAAATACTGTTCTTCTAGTGTAGCCGTAGTTAGGCCACCACTTCAAG
AACTCTGTAGCACCGCCTACATACCTCGCTCTGCTAATCCTGTTACCAGTGGCTGCTGCCAGTGGCGATA
AGTCGTGTCTTACCGGGTTGGACTCAAGACGATAGTTACCGGATAAGGCGCAGCGGTCGGGCTGAACGGG
GGGTTCGTGCACACAGCCCAGCTTGGAGCGAACGACCTACACCGAACTGAGATACCTACAGCGTGAGCTA
TGAGAAAGCGCCACGCTTCCCGAAGGGAGAAAGGCGGACAGGTATCCGGTAAGCGGCAGGGTCGGAACAG
GAGAGCGCACGAGGGAGCTTCCAGGGGGAAACGCCTGGTATCTTTATAGTCCTGTCGGGTTTCGCCACCT
CTGACTTGAGCGTCGATTTTTGTGATGCTCGTCAGGGGGGCGGAGCCTATGGAAAAACGCCAGCAACGCG
GCCTTTTTACGGTTCCTGGCCTTTTGCTGGCCTTTTGCTCACATGGCTCGAC
