>Addgene plasmid #12018 | pAG191 MDFIC 3'UTR | addgene partial sequence | sequence record 18611 | 12018 with EBV-rev
CCTCTAGGAACAACTAGGTTTTTCAAAAAGCTGTATTCCTACAACTAATAAAAAAGTATGCTGAAGGCAC
TGTTCTTTTAACTGGTTAAAGGCACACACAGTTTAGGGTGTCCACCTAAATCTTTGTCAAAAATCTAAAT
AATTCATTTAAATAGCAGGTGAATCACTCATTCTAAGAGAGTCCTCAAATGCCACATTCTCCCTGAAACC
TTACTGAATATTCTGGTAGCAATTCTCTGCATATTCCAACAGCATTTTGAGTTTATTTCTCTTATAATCC
TCACTTCAGTATGCCTTGTGGTATGGTTCATTCTTTACAGATCTCCTTAGTCTGCTAAATCTCATGTTCC
TGTGGACAGGAGTGGAATTGTATCTGTCCCCACAGTCTGAGGAAGAGAGTCCACACAGAGCTCCTAGAAT
TATTGTTCATTTTTGAGAACTCGCTCAACGAACGATTTGATATATTTTCCCATTTCATCAGGTGCATCTT
CTTGCGAAAAATGAAGACCTTTTACTTTGACAAATTCAGTATTAGGAAACTTCTTGGCACCTTCAACAAT
AGCATTGGAAAAGAATCCTGGGTCCGATTCAATAAACATTTTTGGTAAATCATCACTTGCACGTAGATAA
GCATTATAATTCCTAACAATTTGTACAACGTCAGGTTTACCACCTTTTACTAACGGGATTTCACGAGGCC
ATGATAATGTTGGACGACGA
